>Addgene plasmid #107884 | pWT004b | addgene full sequence | sequence record 207291 | Addgene NGS Result
GACGAAAGGGCCTCGTGATACGCCTATTTTTATAGGTTAATGTCATGATAATAATGGTTTCTTAGACGTC
AGGTGGCACTTTTCGGGGAAATGTGCGCGGAACCCCTATTTGTTTATTTTTCTAAATACATTCAAATATG
TATCCGCTCATGAGACAATAACCCTGATAAATGCTTCAATAATATTGAAAAAGGAAGAGTATGAGTATTC
AACATTTCCGTGTCGCCCTTATTCCCTTTTTTGCGGCATTTTGCCTTCCTGTTTTTGCTCACCCAGAAAC
GCTGGTGAAAGTAAAAGATGCTGAAGATCAGTTGGGTGCACGAGTGGGTTACATCGAACTGGATCTCAAC
AGCGGTAAGATCCTTGAGAGTTTTCGCCCCGAAGAACGTTTTCCAATGATGAGCACTTTTAAAGTTCTGC
TATGTGGCGCGGTATTATCCCGTATTGACGCCGGGCAAGAGCAACTCGGTCGCCGCATACACTATTCTCA
GAATGACTTGGTTGAGTACTCACCAGTCACAGAAAAGCATCTTACGGATGGCATGACAGTAAGAGAATTA
TGCAGTGCTGCCATAACCATGAGTGATAACACTGCGGCCAACTTACTTCTGACAACGATCGGAGGACCGA
AGGAGCTAACCGCTTTTTTGCACAACATGGGGGATCATGTAACTCGCCTTGATCGTTGGGAACCGGAGCT
GAATGAAGCCATACCAAACGACGAGCGTGACACCACGATGCCTGTAGCAATGGCAACAACGTTGCGCAAA
CTATTAACTGGCGAACTACTTACTCTAGCTTCCCGGCAACAATTAATAGACTGGATGGAGGCGGATAAAG
TTGCAGGACCACTTCTGCGCTCGGCCCTTCCGGCTGGCTGGTTTATTGCTGATAAATCTGGAGCCGGTGA
GCGTGGGTCTCGCGGTATCATTGCAGCACTGGGGCCAGATGGTAAGCCCTCCCGTATCGTAGTTATCTAC
ACGACGGGGAGTCAGGCAACTATGGATGAACGAAATAGACAGATCGCTGAGATAGGTGCCTCACTGATTA
AGCATTGGTAACTGTCAGACCAAGTTTACTCATATATACTTTAGATTGATTTAAAACTTCATTTTTAATT
TAAAAGGATCTAGGTGAAGATCCTTTTTGATAATCTCATGACCAAAATCCCTTAACGTGAGTTTTCGTTC
CACTGAGCGTCAGACCCCGTAGAAAAGATCAAAGGATCTTCTTGAGATCCTTTTTTTCTGCGCGTAATCT
GCTGCTTGCAAACAAAAAAACCACCGCTACCAGCGGTGGTTTGTTTGCCGGATCAAGAGCTACCAACTCT
TTTTCCGAAGGTAACTGGCTTCAGCAGAGCGCAGATACCAAATACTGTTCTTCTAGTGTAGCCGTAGTTA
GGCCACCACTTCAAGAACTCTGTAGCACCGCCTACATACCTCGCTCTGCTAATCCTGTTACCAGTGGCTG
CTGCCAGTGGCGATAAGTCGTGTCTTACCGGGTTGGACTCAAGACGATAGTTACCGGATAAGGCGCAGCG
GTCGGGCTGAACGGGGGGTTCGTGCACACAGCCCAGCTTGGAGCGAACGACCTACACCGAACTGAGATAC
CTACAGCGTGAGCTATGAGAAAGCGCCACGCTTCCCGAAGGGAGAAAGGCGGACAGGTATCCGGTAAGCG
GCAGGGTCGGAACAGGAGAGCGCACGAGGGAGCTTCCAGGGGGAAACGCCTGGTATCTTTATAGTCCTGT
CGGGTTTCGCCACCTCTGACTTGAGCGTCGATTTTTGTGATGCTCGTCAGGGGGGCGGAGCCTATGGAAA
AACGCCAGCAACGCGGCCTTTTTACGGTTCCTGGCCTTTTGCTGGCCTTTTGCTCACATGTTCTTTCCTG
CGTTATCCCCTGATTCTGTGGATAACCGTATTACCGCCTTTGAGTGAGCTGATACCGCTCGCCGCAGCCG
AACGACCGAGCGCAGCGAGTAAGAGGACATCCGGTCAAATAAAACGAAAGGCTCAGTCGAAAGACTGGGC
CTTTCGTTTTAGACTTAGGGACCCTTTATGACAACTTGACGGCTACATCATTCACTTTTTCTTCACAACC
GGCACGGAACTCGCTCGGGCTGGCCCCGGTGCATTTTTTAAATACCCGCGAGAAATAGAGTTGATCGTCA
AAACCAACATTGCGACCGACGGTGGCGATAGGCATCCGGGTGGTGCTCAAAAGCAGCTTCGCCTGGCTGA
TACGTTGGTCCTCGCGCCAGCTTAAGACGCTAATCCCTAACTGCTGGCGGAAAAGATGTGACAGACGCGA
CGGCGACAAGCAAACATGCTGTGCGACGCTGGCGATATCAAAATTGCTGTCTGCCAGGTGATCGCTGATG
TACTGACAAGCCTCGCGTACCCGATTATCCATCGGTGGATGGAGCGACTCGTTAATCGCTTCCATGCGCC
GCAGTAACAATTGCTCAAGCAGATTTATCGCCAGCAGCTCCGAATAGCGCCCTTCCCCTTGCCCGGCGTT
AATGATTTGCCCAAACAGGTCGCTGAAATGCGGCTGGTGCGCTTCATCCGGGCGAAAGAACCCCGTATTG
GCAAATATTGACGGCCAGTTAAGCCATTCATGCCAGTAGGCGCGCGGACGAAAGTAAACCCACTGGTGAT
ACCATTCGCGAGCCTCCGGATGACGACCGTAGTGATGAATCTCTCCTGGCGGGAACAGCAAAATATCACC
CGGTCGGCAAACAAATTCTCGTCCCTGATTTTTCACCACCCCCTGACCGCGAATGGTGAGATTGAGAATA
TAACCTTTCATTCCCAGCGGTCGGTCGATAAAAAAATCGAGATAACCGTTGGCCTCAATCGGCGTTAAAC
CCGCCACCAGATGGGCATTAAACGAGTATCCCGGCAGCAGGGGATCATTTTGCGCTTCAGCCATACTTTT
CATACTCCCACCATTCAGAGAAGAAACCAATTGTCCATATTGCATCAGACATTGCCGTCACTGCGTCTTT
TACTGGCTCTTCTCGCTAACCCAACCGGTAACCCCGCTTATTAAAAGCATTCTGTAACAAAGCGGGACCA
AAGCCATGACAAAAACGCGTAACAAAAGTGTCTATAATCACGGCAGAAAAGTCCACATTGATTATTTGCA
CGGCGTCACACTTTGCTATGCCATAGCATTTTTATCCATAAGATTAGCGGATCCTACCTGACGCTTTTTA
TCGCAACTCTCTACTGTTTCTCCATACCCGTTTTACCTGCAGGTGCAGTAAGGAGGAAAAAAAAATGGTG
AGCAAGGGCGAGGAGCTGTTCACCGGGGTGGTGCCCATCCTGGTCGAGCTGGACGGCGACGTAAACGGCC
ACAAGTTCAGCGTGTCCGGCGAGGGCGAGGGCGATGCCACCTACGGCAAGCTGACCCTGAAGTTCATCTG
CACCTGAGGCAAGCTGCCCGTGCCCTGGCCCACCCTCGTGACCACCCTGACCTACGGCGTGCAGTGCTTC
AGCCGCTACCCCGACCACATGAAGCAGCACGACTTCTTCAAGTCCGCCATGCCCGAAGGCTACGTCCAGG
AGCGCACCATCTTCTTCAAGGACGACGGCAACTACAAGACCCGCGCCGAGGTGAAGTTCGAGGGCGACAC
CCTGGTGAACCGCATCGAGCTGAAGGGCATCGACTTCAAGGAGGACGGCAACATCCTGGGGCACAAGCTG
GAGTACAACTACAACAGCCACAACGTCTATATCATGGCCGACAAGCAGAAGAACGGCATCAAGGTGAACT
TCAAGATCCGCCACAACATCGAGGACGGCAGCGTGCAGCTCGCCGACCACTACCAGCAGAACACCCCCAT
CGGCGACGGCCCCGTGCTGCTGCCCGACAACCACTACCTGAGCACCCAGTCCGCCCTGAGCAAAGACCCC
AACGAGAAGCGCGATCACATGGTCCTGCTGGAGTTCGTGACCGCCGCCGGGATCACTCTCGGCATGGACG
AGCTGTACAAGTAA
Features (pLannotate 1.2.2; 7 found; start..end, strand, type, name):
     96..200     +  promoter       AmpR promoter: bla
    201..1061    +  CDS            AmpR: β-lactamase; bla; confers resistance to ampicillin, carbenicillin, and related antibiotics
   1232..1820    +  rep_origin     ori: high-copy-number ColE1/pMB1/pBR322/pUC origin of replication
   1996..2041    +  terminator     rrnB T1 terminator: transcription terminator T1 from the E. coli rrnB gene
   2056..2934    -  CDS            araC: L-arabinose regulatory protein; araC
   3080..3245    +  promoter       araBAD promoter: araBAD; promoter of the L-arabinose operon of E. coli; the araC regulatory gene is transcribed in the opposite direction (Guzman et al., 1995)
   3285..4004    +  CDS            EGFP: the original enhanced GFP (Yang et al., 1996) mammalian codon-optimized
