[The description below was written by a language model from this plasmid's Addgene catalogue record and pLannotate feature annotations shown in this document.]
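Description:
pWT004b is a small (about 4 kb) bacterial expression plasmid, assembled de novo rather than derived from a named commercial backbone, that serves as the "R2" recording plasmid in the CAMERA system for rewritable, multi-event analog recording in bacteria. It replicates in E. coli from a high-copy pUC-type ColE1/pMB1 origin and is selected with ampicillin through a β-lactamase gene driven by its native bla promoter.

The payload is an arabinose-inducible reporter cassette. The araC regulator is encoded on the reverse strand and transcribed divergently from the araBAD (PBAD) promoter, the standard arrangement in which AraC represses the promoter in the absence of L-arabinose and activates it when the sugar is present. PBAD drives an EGFP coding sequence that, according to the insert name, carries a TGA stop codon at position 151, so that the gene as supplied should yield a truncated, non-fluorescent product. The annotation tool labels the feature simply as EGFP and does not mark the mutation. An rrnB T1 terminator lies between the origin and the araC end of the cassette, presumably insulating it from read-through transcription out of the backbone.

The record does not explain how the plasmid functions within CAMERA beyond its R2 designation. The design, a fluorescent reporter differing from functional EGFP by a premature stop, is consistent with a recording plasmid that can be distinguished from a counterpart by sequence and by fluorescence after arabinose induction, but the partner plasmids and writing components are not described here.
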