Addgene plasmid #107884: pWT004b
Purpose: R2 plasmid. Contains PBAD-EGFP-151TGA and is part of the CAMERA system for rewritable multi-event analog recording in bacteria
Depositing lab: David Liu. Depositing organization: Broad Institute. Publication: Rewritable multi-event analog recording in bacterial and mammalian cells. Tang W, Liu DR. Science. 2018 Feb 15. pii: science.aap8992. doi: 10.1126/science.aap8992. PubMed 29449507.
Backbone
  Vector backbone: de novo assembled
  Vector type: Bacterial Expression
Growth in bacteria
  Bacterial resistance: Ampicillin, 100 μg/mL
  Growth temperature: 37°C
  Growth strain: DH5alpha
  Copy number: High Copy
Gene/Insert
  Gene/Insert name: PBAD-EGFP-151TGA
  Species: Synthetic
  Cloning method: Unknown
Terms and licenses: Academic/Nonprofit Terms; Industry Terms: Not Available to Industry
Depositor comments: pUC
How to cite: pWT004b was a gift from David Liu (Addgene plasmid # 107884 ; http://n2t.net/addgene:107884 ; RRID:Addgene_107884)
